Addgene plasmid #105610: PCDNA3-N3FLAG-MYB-DBD(1-200)
Purpose: transient express MYB DBD fragment with 3*FLAG tag at N terminal in HEK 293T cells
Depositing lab: Christopher Vakoc. Depositing organization: Cold Spring Harbor Laboratory. Publication: A TFIID-SAGA Perturbation that Targets MYB and Suppresses Acute Myeloid Leukemia. Xu Y, Milazzo JP, Somerville TDD, Tarumoto Y, Huang YH, Ostrander EL, Wilkinson JE, Challen GA, Vakoc CR. Cancer Cell. 2018 Jan 8;33(1):13-28.e8. doi: 10.1016/j.ccell.2017.12.002. PubMed 29316427.
Backbone
  Vector backbone: pcDNA3.1
  Vector type: Mammalian Expression
Growth in bacteria
  Bacterial resistance: Ampicillin, 100 μg/mL
  Growth temperature: 37°C
  Growth strain: DH5alpha
  Copy number: Unknown
Gene/Insert
  Gene/Insert name: DBD fragment of MYB (mouse), amino acids 1-200
  Species: M. musculus (mouse)
  Entrez Gene: Myb (a.k.a. c-myb)
  Promoter: CMV
  Tag / fusion protein: 3*FLAG (N terminal on insert)
  Cloning method: Ligation Independent Cloning
  Sequencing primers: 5′ cgcaaatgggcggtaggcgtg; 3′ TAGAAGGCACAGTCGAGG
Terms and licenses: Academic/Nonprofit Terms; Industry Terms: Not Available to Industry
How to cite: PCDNA3-N3FLAG-MYB-DBD(1-200) was a gift from Christopher Vakoc (Addgene plasmid # 105610 ; http://n2t.net/addgene:105610 ; RRID:Addgene_105610)
