[The description below was written by a language model from this plasmid's Addgene catalogue record and pLannotate feature annotations shown in this document.]
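Description:
PCDNA3-N3FLAG-MYB-DBD(1-200) is a mammalian expression plasmid of about 6.1 kb built on the pcDNA3.1 backbone, designed for transient production of an epitope-tagged fragment of mouse MYB in HEK 293T cells. It is propagated in E. coli through a high-copy ColE1/pUC-type origin and selected with ampicillin via the β-lactamase gene and its native promoter. An f1 origin is also present, which allows single-stranded DNA production. The backbone additionally carries an SV40 early promoter driving the neomycin phosphotransferase gene with an SV40 polyadenylation signal, a cassette that could support G418 selection of mammalian cells, although the stated use is transient expression.

The expression unit consists of the human cytomegalovirus immediate early enhancer and promoter, followed by an N-terminal 3xFLAG tag (which includes an enterokinase cleavage site) fused to the first 200 amino acids of mouse Myb. This region contains the DNA-binding domain of the transcription factor, which recognises YAAC[GT]G motifs and regulates the proliferation and differentiation of haematopoietic progenitors. Transcripts are terminated by the bovine growth hormone polyadenylation signal. T7 and SP6 phage promoters flank the insert, as is usual for this backbone, and can serve for in vitro transcription or as sequencing sites. The insert was introduced by ligation-independent cloning.

The FLAG-tagged fragment is suited to detection or immunoprecipitation with anti-FLAG reagents, for example to map which part of MYB mediates a protein interaction, in the context of work on MYB dependence in acute myeloid leukaemia. The depositor and repository sequence records differ by a single nucleotide in length and give the same annotation.
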