Features (pLannotate 1.2.2; 22 found; start..end, strand, type, name):
     36..80      -  misc_feature   bom (fragment): basis of mobility region from pBR322
    235..614     +  enhancer       CMV enhancer: human cytomegalovirus immediate early enhancer
    615..818     +  promoter       CMV promoter: human cytomegalovirus (CMV) immediate early promoter
    814..847     +  LTR            5' LTR (truncated) (fragment): truncated 5' long terminal repeat (LTR) from HIV-1
    863..881     +  promoter       T7 promoter: promoter for bacteriophage T7 RNA polymerase
    943..1005    +  CDS            3xFLAG: three tandem FLAG® epitope tags, followed by an enterokinase cleavage site
   1018..1641    +  CDS            Myb (fragment): MYB_MOUSE - Experimental evidence at protein level: Swiss-Prot protein existence level 1. Transcriptional activator; DNA-binding protein that specifically recognize the sequence 5'-YAAC[GT]G-3'. Plays an important role in the control of proliferation and differentiation of hematopoietic progenitor cells. From Mus musculus (Mouse).
   1645..1663    -  promoter       SP6 promoter: promoter for bacteriophage SP6 RNA polymerase
   1689..1913    +  polyA_signal   bGH poly(A) signal: bovine growth hormone polyadenylation signal
   1917..1938    +  promoter       SV40 promoter (fragment): SV40 enhancer and early promoter
   1959..2387    +  rep_origin     f1 ori (sequence partly withheld): f1 bacteriophage origin of replication; arrow indicates direction of (+) strand synthesis
   2401..2731    +  promoter       SV40 promoter: SV40 enhancer and early promoter
   2798..3589    +  CDS            neo: KKA2_KLEPN - Also known as kan, nptII. Experimental evidence at protein level: Swiss-Prot protein existence level 1. Resistance to kanamycin, neomycin, paromomycin, ribostamycin, butirosin and gentamicin B. From Klebsiella pneumoniae.
   3613..3771    +  CDS            ble (fragment): BLE_KLEPN - Experimental evidence at protein level: Swiss-Prot protein existence level 1. Binding protein with a strong affinity to the bleomycin family of antibiotics. Binds to CL990; an antimitotic-antibiotic compound. From Klebsiella pneumoniae.
   3766..3887    +  polyA_signal   SV40 poly(A) signal: SV40 polyadenylation signal
   3960..3976    -  protein_bind   lac operator: The lac repressor binds to the lac operator to inhibit transcription in E. coli. This inhibition can be relieved by adding lactose or isopropyl-β-D-thiogalactopyranoside (IPTG). lac repressor encoded by lacI
   3984..4014    -  promoter       lac promoter: promoter for the E. coli lac operon
   4029..4050    -  protein_bind   CAP binding site: CAP binding activates transcription in the presence of cAMP. E. coli catabolite activator protein
   4063..4155    -  CDS            lacI (fragment): lac repressor; lacI; The lac repressor binds to the lac operator to inhibit transcription in E. coli. This inhibition can be relieved by adding lactose or isopropyl-β-D-thiogalactopyranoside (IPTG).
   4338..4926    -  rep_origin     ori: high-copy-number ColE1/pMB1/pBR322/pUC origin of replication
   5097..5957    -  CDS            AmpR: β-lactamase; bla; confers resistance to ampicillin, carbenicillin, and related antibiotics
   5958..6062    -  promoter       AmpR promoter: bla
>Addgene plasmid #105610 | PCDNA3-N3FLAG-MYB-DBD(1-200) | depositor full sequence | sequence record 200676 | PCDNA3-N3FLAG-MYB-DBD(1-200) sequence 6093 bps
GACGGATCGGGAGATCTCCCGATCCCCTATGGTCGACTCTCAGTACAATCTGCTCTGATGCCGCATAGTT
AAGCCAGTATCTGCTCCCTGCTTGTGTGTTGGAGGTCGCTGAGTAGTGCGCGAGCAAAATTTAAGCTACA
ACAAGGCAAGGCTTGACCGACAATTGCATGAAGAATCTGCTTAGGGTTAGGCGTTTTGCGCTGCTTCGCG
ATGTACGGGCCAGATATACGCGTTGACATTGATTATTGACTAGTTATTAATAGTAATCAATTACGGGGTC
ATTAGTTCATAGCCCATATATGGAGTTCCGCGTTACATAACTTACGGTAAATGGCCCGCCTGGCTGACCG
CCCAACGACCCCCGCCCATTGACGTCAATAATGACGTATGTTCCCATAGTAACGCCAATAGGGACTTTCC
ATTGACGTCAATGGGTGGACTATTTACGGTAAACTGCCCACTTGGCAGTACATCAAGTGTATCATATGCC
AAGTACGCCCCCTATTGACGTCAATGACGGTAAATGGCCCGCCTGGCATTATGCCCAGTACATGACCTTA
TGGGACTTTCCTACTTGGCAGTACATCTACGTATTAGTCATCGCTATTACCATGGTGATGCGGTTTTGGC
AGTACATCAATGGGCGTGGATAGCGGTTTGACTCACGGGGATTTCCAAGTCTCCACCCCATTGACGTCAA
TGGGAGTTTGTTTTGGCACCAAAATCAACGGGACTTTCCAAAATGTCGTAACAACTCCGCCCCATTGACG
CAAATGGGCGGTAGGCGTGTACGGTGGGAGGTCTATATAAGCAGAGCTCTCTGGCTAACTAGAGAACCCA
CTGCTTACTGGCTTATCGAAATTAATACGACTCACTATAGGGAGACCCAAGCTTGGTACCGAGCTCGGAT
CCGCCATGCCAAAGAAGAAGCGTAAGGTAGATTACAAAGACCATGACGGTGATTATAAAGATCATGATAT
CGATTACAAGGATGACGATGACAAGGGAGGCGAATTCGCCCGGAGACCCCGACACAGCATCTACAGTAGC
GATGAAGATGATGAAGACATTGAGATGTGTGACCATGACTACGATGGGCTGCTGCCCAAATCTGGAAAGC
GTCACTTGGGGAAAACTAGGTGGACAAGGGAAGAGGATGAGAAGCTGAAGAAGCTGGTGGAACAGAACGG
AACAGACGACTGGAAAGTCATTGCCAATTATCTGCCCAACCGGACAGATGTGCAGTGCCAACACCGGTGG
CAGAAAGTGCTGAACCCTGAACTCATCAAAGGTCCCTGGACCAAAGAAGAAGATCAGAGAGTCATAGAGC
TTGTCCAGAAATATGGTCCGAAGCGTTGGTCTGTTATTGCCAAGCACTTAAAAGGGAGAATTGGAAAGCA
GTGTCGGGAGAGGTGGCACAACCATTTGAATCCAGAAGTTAAGAAAACCTCCTGGACAGAAGAGGAGGAC
AGAATCATTTACCAGGCACACAAGCGTCTGGGGAACAGATGGGCAGAGATCGCAAAGCTGCTGCCCGGAC
GGACTGATAATGCTATCAAGAACCACTGGAATTCCACCATGCGTCGCAAGGTGGAACAGGAAGGCTACCT
GCAGTGACTCGAGCATGCATCTAGAGGGCCCTATTCTATAGTGTCACCTAAATGCTAGAGCTCGCTGATC
AGCCTCGACTGTGCCTTCTAGTTGCCAGCCATCTGTTGTTTGCCCCTCCCCCGTGCCTTCCTTGACCCTG
GAAGGTGCCACTCCCACTGTCCTTTCCTAATAAAATGAGGAAATTGCATCGCATTGTCTGAGTAGGTGTC
ATTCTATTCTGGGGGGTGGGGTGGGGCAGGACAGCAAGGGGGAGGATTGGGAAGACAATAGCAGGCATGC
TGGGGATGCGGTGGGCTCTATGGCTTCTGAGGCGGAAAGAACCAGCTGGGGCTCTAGGGGGTATCCCC
[124 nt withheld, positions 1959-2082]
C
[32 nt withheld, positions 2084-2115]
CA
[57 nt withheld, positions 2118-2174]
A
[49 nt withheld, positions 2176-2224]
CCTTTGACGTTGGAGTCCACGTTCTTT
[37 nt withheld, positions 2252-2288]
ACCCTATCTCGGTCTATTCTTTTGATTTATAAGGGATTTTGGGGATTTCGGCCTATTGGTTAAAAAATGA
GCTGATTTAACAAAAATTTAACGCGAATTAATTCTGTGGAATGTGTGTCAGTTAGGGTGTGGAAAGTCCC
CAGGCTCCCCAGGCAGGCAGAAGTATGCAAAGCATGCATCTCAATTAGTCAGCAACCAGGTGTGGAAAGT
CCCCAGGCTCCCCAGCAGGCAGAAGTATGCAAAGCATGCATCTCAATTAGTCAGCAACCATAGTCCCGCC
CCTAACTCCGCCCATCCCGCCCCTAACTCCGCCCAGTTCCGCCCATTCTCCGCCCCATGGCTGACTAATT
TTTTTTATTTATGCAGAGGCCGAGGCCGCCTCTGCCTCTGAGCTATTCCAGAAGTAGTGAGGAGGCTTTT
TTGGAGGCCTAGGCTTTTGCAAAAAGCTCCCGGGAGCTTGTATATCCATTTTCGGATCTGATCAAGAGAC
AGGATGAGGATCGTTTCGCATGATTGAACAAGATGGATTGCACGCAGGTTCTCCGGCCGCTTGGGTGGAG
AGGCTATTCGGCTATGACTGGGCACAACAGACAATCGGCTGCTCTGATGCCGCCGTGTTCCGGCTGTCAG
CGCAGGGGCGCCCGGTTCTTTTTGTCAAGACCGACCTGTCCGGTGCCCTGAATGAACTGCAGGACGAGGC
AGCGCGGCTATCGTGGCTGGCCACGACGGGCGTTCCTTGCGCAGCTGTGCTCGACGTTGTCACTGAAGCG
GGAAGGGACTGGCTGCTATTGGGCGAAGTGCCGGGGCAGGATCTCCTGTCATCTCACCTTGCTCCTGCCG
AGAAAGTATCCATCATGGCTGATGCAATGCGGCGGCTGCATACGCTTGATCCGGCTACCTGCCCATTCGA
CCACCAAGCGAAACATCGCATCGAGCGAGCACGTACTCGGATGGAAGCCGGTCTTGTCGATCAGGATGAT
CTGGACGAAGAGCATCAGGGGCTCGCGCCAGCCGAACTGTTCGCCAGGCTCAAGGCGCGCATGCCCGACG
GCGAGGATCTCGTCGTGACCCATGGCGATGCCTGCTTGCCGAATATCATGGTGGAAAATGGCCGCTTTTC
TGGATTCATCGACTGTGGCCGGCTGGGTGTGGCGGACCGCTATCAGGACATAGCGTTGGCTACCCGTGAT
ATTGCTGAAGAGCTTGGCGGCGAATGGGCTGACCGCTTCCTCGTGCTTTACGGTATCGCCGCTCCCGATT
CGCAGCGCATCGCCTTCTATCGCCTTCTTGACGAGTTCTTCTGAGCGGGACTCTGGGGTTCGAAATGACC
GACCAAGCGACGCCCAACCTGCCATCACGAGATTTCGATTCCACCGCCGCCTTCTATGAAAGGTTGGGCT
TCGGAATCGTTTTCCGGGACGCCGGCTGGATGATCCTCCAGCGCGGGGATCTCATGCTGGAGTTCTTCGC
CCACCCCAACTTGTTTATTGCAGCTTATAATGGTTACAAATAAAGCAATAGCATCACAAATTTCACAAAT
AAAGCATTTTTTTCACTGCATTCTAGTTGTGGTTTGTCCAAACTCATCAATGTATCTTATCATGTCTGTA
TACCGTCGACCTCTAGCTAGAGCTTGGCGTAATCATGGTCATAGCTGTTTCCTGTGTGAAATTGTTATCC
GCTCACAATTCCACACAACATACGAGCCGGAAGCATAAAGTGTAAAGCCTGGGGTGCCTAATGAGTGAGC
TAACTCACATTAATTGCGTTGCGCTCACTGCCCGCTTTCCAGTCGGGAAACCTGTCGTGCCAGCTGCATT
AATGAATCGGCCAACGCGCGGGGAGAGGCGGTTTGCGTATTGGGCGCTCTTCCGCTTCCTCGCTCACTGA
CTCGCTGCGCTCGGTCGTTCGGCTGCGGCGAGCGGTATCAGCTCACTCAAAGGCGGTAATACGGTTATCC
ACAGAATCAGGGGATAACGCAGGAAAGAACATGTGAGCAAAAGGCCAGCAAAAGGCCAGGAACCGTAAAA
AGGCCGCGTTGCTGGCGTTTTTCCATAGGCTCCGCCCCCCTGACGAGCATCACAAAAATCGACGCTCAAG
TCAGAGGTGGCGAAACCCGACAGGACTATAAAGATACCAGGCGTTTCCCCCTGGAAGCTCCCTCGTGCGC
TCTCCTGTTCCGACCCTGCCGCTTACCGGATACCTGTCCGCCTTTCTCCCTTCGGGAAGCGTGGCGCTTT
CTCAATGCTCACGCTGTAGGTATCTCAGTTCGGTGTAGGTCGTTCGCTCCAAGCTGGGCTGTGTGCACGA
ACCCCCCGTTCAGCCCGACCGCTGCGCCTTATCCGGTAACTATCGTCTTGAGTCCAACCCGGTAAGACAC
GACTTATCGCCACTGGCAGCAGCCACTGGTAACAGGATTAGCAGAGCGAGGTATGTAGGCGGTGCTACAG
AGTTCTTGAAGTGGTGGCCTAACTACGGCTACACTAGAAGGACAGTATTTGGTATCTGCGCTCTGCTGAA
GCCAGTTACCTTCGGAAAAAGAGTTGGTAGCTCTTGATCCGGCAAACAAACCACCGCTGGTAGCGGTGGT
TTTTTTGTTTGCAAGCAGCAGATTACGCGCAGAAAAAAAGGATCTCAAGAAGATCCTTTGATCTTTTCTA
CGGGGTCTGACGCTCAGTGGAACGAAAACTCACGTTAAGGGATTTTGGTCATGAGATTATCAAAAAGGAT
CTTCACCTAGATCCTTTTAAATTAAAAATGAAGTTTTAAATCAATCTAAAGTATATATGAGTAAACTTGG
TCTGACAGTTACCAATGCTTAATCAGTGAGGCACCTATCTCAGCGATCTGTCTATTTCGTTCATCCATAG
TTGCCTGACTCCCCGTCGTGTAGATAACTACGATACGGGAGGGCTTACCATCTGGCCCCAGTGCTGCAAT
GATACCGCGAGACCCACGCTCACCGGCTCCAGATTTATCAGCAATAAACCAGCCAGCCGGAAGGGCCGAG
CGCAGAAGTGGTCCTGCAACTTTATCCGCCTCCATCCAGTCTATTAATTGTTGCCGGGAAGCTAGAGTAA
GTAGTTCGCCAGTTAATAGTTTGCGCAACGTTGTTGCCATTGCTACAGGCATCGTGGTGTCACGCTCGTC
GTTTGGTATGGCTTCATTCAGCTCCGGTTCCCAACGATCAAGGCGAGTTACATGATCCCCCATGTTGTGC
AAAAAAGCGGTTAGCTCCTTCGGTCCTCCGATCGTTGTCAGAAGTAAGTTGGCCGCAGTGTTATCACTCA
TGGTTATGGCAGCACTGCATAATTCTCTTACTGTCATGCCATCCGTAAGATGCTTTTCTGTGACTGGTGA
GTACTCAACCAAGTCATTCTGAGAATAGTGTATGCGGCGACCGAGTTGCTCTTGCCCGGCGTCAATACGG
GATAATACCGCGCCACATAGCAGAACTTTAAAAGTGCTCATCATTGGAAAACGTTCTTCGGGGCGAAAAC
TCTCAAGGATCTTACCGCTGTTGAGATCCAGTTCGATGTAACCCACTCGTGCACCCAACTGATCTTCAGC
ATCTTTTACTTTCACCAGCGTTTCTGGGTGAGCAAAAACAGGAAGGCAAAATGCCGCAAAAAAGGGAATA
AGGGCGACACGGAAATGTTGAATACTCATACTCTTCCTTTTTCAATATTATTGAAGCATTTATCAGGGTT
ATTGTCTCATGAGCGGATACATATTTGAATGTATTTAGAAAAATAAACAAATAGGGGTTCCGCGCACATT
TCCCCGAAAAGTGCCACCTGACGTC
