Features (pLannotate 1.2.2; 22 found; start..end, strand, type, name):
     28..80      -  misc_feature   bom (fragment): basis of mobility region from pBR322
    235..614     +  enhancer       CMV enhancer: human cytomegalovirus immediate early enhancer
    615..818     +  promoter       CMV promoter: human cytomegalovirus (CMV) immediate early promoter
    814..847     +  LTR            5' LTR (truncated) (fragment): truncated 5' long terminal repeat (LTR) from HIV-1
    863..881     +  promoter       T7 promoter: promoter for bacteriophage T7 RNA polymerase
    943..1005    +  CDS            3xFLAG: three tandem FLAG® epitope tags, followed by an enterokinase cleavage site
   1018..1641    +  CDS            Myb (fragment): MYB_MOUSE - Experimental evidence at protein level: Swiss-Prot protein existence level 1. Transcriptional activator; DNA-binding protein that specifically recognize the sequence 5'-YAAC[GT]G-3'. Plays an important role in the control of proliferation and differentiation of hematopoietic progenitor cells. From Mus musculus (Mouse).
   1645..1663    -  promoter       SP6 promoter: promoter for bacteriophage SP6 RNA polymerase
   1689..1913    +  polyA_signal   bGH poly(A) signal: bovine growth hormone polyadenylation signal
   1917..1938    +  promoter       SV40 promoter (fragment): SV40 enhancer and early promoter
   1959..2387    +  rep_origin     f1 ori (sequence partly withheld): f1 bacteriophage origin of replication; arrow indicates direction of (+) strand synthesis
   2401..2730    +  promoter       SV40 promoter: SV40 enhancer and early promoter
   2797..3588    +  CDS            neo: KKA2_KLEPN - Also known as kan, nptII. Experimental evidence at protein level: Swiss-Prot protein existence level 1. Resistance to kanamycin, neomycin, paromomycin, ribostamycin, butirosin and gentamicin B. From Klebsiella pneumoniae.
   3612..3770    +  CDS            ble (fragment): BLE_KLEPN - Experimental evidence at protein level: Swiss-Prot protein existence level 1. Binding protein with a strong affinity to the bleomycin family of antibiotics. Binds to CL990; an antimitotic-antibiotic compound. From Klebsiella pneumoniae.
   3765..3886    +  polyA_signal   SV40 poly(A) signal: SV40 polyadenylation signal
   3959..3975    -  protein_bind   lac operator: The lac repressor binds to the lac operator to inhibit transcription in E. coli. This inhibition can be relieved by adding lactose or isopropyl-β-D-thiogalactopyranoside (IPTG). lac repressor encoded by lacI
   3983..4013    -  promoter       lac promoter: promoter for the E. coli lac operon
   4028..4049    -  protein_bind   CAP binding site: CAP binding activates transcription in the presence of cAMP. E. coli catabolite activator protein
   4062..4154    -  CDS            lacI (fragment): lac repressor; lacI; The lac repressor binds to the lac operator to inhibit transcription in E. coli. This inhibition can be relieved by adding lactose or isopropyl-β-D-thiogalactopyranoside (IPTG).
   4337..4925    -  rep_origin     ori: high-copy-number ColE1/pMB1/pBR322/pUC origin of replication
   5096..5956    -  CDS            AmpR: β-lactamase; bla; confers resistance to ampicillin, carbenicillin, and related antibiotics
   5957..6061    -  promoter       AmpR promoter: bla
>Addgene plasmid #105610 | PCDNA3-N3FLAG-MYB-DBD(1-200) | addgene full sequence | sequence record 204170 | Addgene NGS Result
GACGGATCGGGAGATCTCCCGATCCCCTATGGTGCACTCTCAGTACAATCTGCTCTGATGCCGCATAGTT
AAGCCAGTATCTGCTCCCTGCTTGTGTGTTGGAGGTCGCTGAGTAGTGCGCGAGCAAAATTTAAGCTACA
ACAAGGCAAGGCTTGACCGACAATTGCATGAAGAATCTGCTTAGGGTTAGGCGTTTTGCGCTGCTTCGCG
ATGTACGGGCCAGATATACGCGTTGACATTGATTATTGACTAGTTATTAATAGTAATCAATTACGGGGTC
ATTAGTTCATAGCCCATATATGGAGTTCCGCGTTACATAACTTACGGTAAATGGCCCGCCTGGCTGACCG
CCCAACGACCCCCGCCCATTGACGTCAATAATGACGTATGTTCCCATAGTAACGCCAATAGGGACTTTCC
ATTGACGTCAATGGGTGGAGTATTTACGGTAAACTGCCCACTTGGCAGTACATCAAGTGTATCATATGCC
AAGTACGCCCCCTATTGACGTCAATGACGGTAAATGGCCCGCCTGGCATTATGCCCAGTACATGACCTTA
TGGGACTTTCCTACTTGGCAGTACATCTACGTATTAGTCATCGCTATTACCATGGTGATGCGGTTTTGGC
AGTACATCAATGGGCGTGGATAGCGGTTTGACTCACGGGGATTTCCAAGTCTCCACCCCATTGACGTCAA
TGGGAGTTTGTTTTGGCACCAAAATCAACGGGACTTTCCAAAATGTCGTAACAACTCCGCCCCATTGACG
CAAATGGGCGGTAGGCGTGTACGGTGGGAGGTCTATATAAGCAGAGCTCTCTGGCTAACTAGAGAACCCA
CTGCTTACTGGCTTATCGAAATTAATACGACTCACTATAGGGAGACCCAAGCTTGGTACCGAGCTCGGAT
TCGCCATGCCAAAGAAGAAGCGTAAGGTAGATTACAAAGACCATGACGGTGATTATAAAGATCATGATAT
CGATTACAAGGATGACGATGACAAGGGAGGCGAATTCGCCCGGAGACCCCGACACAGCATCTACAGTAGC
GATGAAGATGATGAAGACATTGAGATGTGTGACCATGACTACGATGGGCTGCTGCCCAAATCTGGAAAGC
GTCACTTGGGGAAAACTAGGTGGACAAGGGAAGAGGATGAGAAGCTGAAGAAGCTGGTGGAACAGAACGG
AACAGACGACTGGAAAGTCATTGCCAATTATCTGCCCAACCGGACAGATGTGCAGTGCCAACACCGGTGG
CAGAAAGTGCTGAACCCTGAACTCATCAAAGGTCCCTGGACCAAAGAAGAAGATCAGAGAGTCATAGAGC
TTGTCCAGAAATATGGTCCGAAGCGTTGGTCTGTTATTGCCAAGCACTTAAAAGGGAGAATTGGAAAGCA
GTGTCGGGAGAGGTGGCACAACCATTTGAATCCAGAAGTTAAGAAAACCTCCTGGACAGAAGAGGAGGAC
AGAATCATTTACCAGGCACACAAGCGTCTGGGGAACAGATGGGCAGAGATCGCAAAGCTGCTGCCCGGAC
GGACTGATAATGCTATCAAGAACCACTGGAATTCCACCATGCGTCGCAAGGTGGAACAGGAAGGCTACCT
GCAGTGACTCGAGCATGCATCTAGAGGGCCCTATTCTATAGTGTCACCTAAATGCTAGAGCTCGCTGATC
AGCCTCGACTGTGCCTTCTAGTTGCCAGCCATCTGTTGTTTGCCCCTCCCCCGTGCCTTCCTTGACCCTG
GAAGGTGCCACTCCCACTGTCCTTTCCTAATAAAATGAGGAAATTGCATCGCATTGTCTGAGTAGGTGTC
ATTCTATTCTGGGGGGTGGGGTGGGGCAGGACAGCAAGGGGGAGGATTGGGAAGACAATAGCAGGCATGC
TGGGGATGCGGTGGGCTCTATGGCTTCTGAGGCGGAAAGAACCAGCTGGGGCTCTAGGGGGTATCCCC
[124 nt withheld, positions 1959-2082]
C
[91 nt withheld, positions 2084-2174]
A
[49 nt withheld, positions 2176-2224]
CCTTTGACGTTGGAGTCCACGTTCTTT
[37 nt withheld, positions 2252-2288]
ACCCTATCTCGGTCTATTCTTTTGATTTATAAGGGATTTTGCCGATTTCGGCCTATTGGTTAAAAAATGA
GCTGATTTAACAAAAATTTAACGCGAATTAATTCTGTGGAATGTGTGTCAGTTAGGGTGTGGAAAGTCCC
CAGGCTCCCCAGCAGGCAGAAGTATGCAAAGCATGCATCTCAATTAGTCAGCAACCAGGTGTGGAAAGTC
CCCAGGCTCCCCAGCAGGCAGAAGTATGCAAAGCATGCATCTCAATTAGTCAGCAACCATAGTCCCGCCC
CTAACTCCGCCCATCCCGCCCCTAACTCCGCCCAGTTCCGCCCATTCTCCGCCCCATGGCTGACTAATTT
TTTTTATTTATGCAGAGGCCGAGGCCGCCTCTGCCTCTGAGCTATTCCAGAAGTAGTGAGGAGGCTTTTT
TGGAGGCCTAGGCTTTTGCAAAAAGCTCCCGGGAGCTTGTATATCCATTTTCGGATCTGATCAAGAGACA
GGATGAGGATCGTTTCGCATGATTGAACAAGATGGATTGCACGCAGGTTCTCCGGCCGCTTGGGTGGAGA
GGCTATTCGGCTATGACTGGGCACAACAGACAATCGGCTGCTCTGATGCCGCCGTGTTCCGGCTGTCAGC
GCAGGGGCGCCCGGTTCTTTTTGTCAAGACCGACCTGTCCGGTGCCCTGAATGAACTGCAGGACGAGGCA
GCGCGGCTATCGTGGCTGGCCACGACGGGCGTTCCTTGCGCAGCTGTGCTCGACGTTGTCACTGAAGCGG
GAAGGGACTGGCTGCTATTGGGCGAAGTGCCGGGGCAGGATCTCCTGTCATCTCACCTTGCTCCTGCCGA
GAAAGTATCCATCATGGCTGATGCAATGCGGCGGCTGCATACGCTTGATCCGGCTACCTGCCCATTCGAC
CACCAAGCGAAACATCGCATCGAGCGAGCACGTACTCGGATGGAAGCCGGTCTTGTCGATCAGGATGATC
TGGACGAAGAGCATCAGGGGCTCGCGCCAGCCGAACTGTTCGCCAGGCTCAAGGCGCGCATGCCCGACGG
CGAGGATCTCGTCGTGACCCATGGCGATGCCTGCTTGCCGAATATCATGGTGGAAAATGGCCGCTTTTCT
GGATTCATCGACTGTGGCCGGCTGGGTGTGGCGGACCGCTATCAGGACATAGCGTTGGCTACCCGTGATA
TTGCTGAAGAGCTTGGCGGCGAATGGGCTGACCGCTTCCTCGTGCTTTACGGTATCGCCGCTCCCGATTC
GCAGCGCATCGCCTTCTATCGCCTTCTTGACGAGTTCTTCTGAGCGGGACTCTGGGGTTCGAAATGACCG
ACCAAGCGACGCCCAACCTGCCATCACGAGATTTCGATTCCACCGCCGCCTTCTATGAAAGGTTGGGCTT
CGGAATCGTTTTCCGGGACGCCGGCTGGATGATCCTCCAGCGCGGGGATCTCATGCTGGAGTTCTTCGCC
CACCCCAACTTGTTTATTGCAGCTTATAATGGTTACAAATAAAGCAATAGCATCACAAATTTCACAAATA
AAGCATTTTTTTCACTGCATTCTAGTTGTGGTTTGTCCAAACTCATCAATGTATCTTATCATGTCTGTAT
ACCGTCGACCTCTAGCTAGAGCTTGGCGTAATCATGGTCATAGCTGTTTCCTGTGTGAAATTGTTATCCG
CTCACAATTCCACACAACATACGAGCCGGAAGCATAAAGTGTAAAGCCTGGGGTGCCTAATGAGTGAGCT
AACTCACATTAATTGCGTTGCGCTCACTGCCCGCTTTCCAGTCGGGAAACCTGTCGTGCCAGCTGCATTA
ATGAATCGGCCAACGCGCGGGGAGAGGCGGTTTGCGTATTGGGCGCTCTTCCGCTTCCTCGCTCACTGAC
TCGCTGCGCTCGGTCGTTCGGCTGCGGCGAGCGGTATCAGCTCACTCAAAGGCGGTAATACGGTTATCCA
CAGAATCAGGGGATAACGCAGGAAAGAACATGTGAGCAAAAGGCCAGCAAAAGGCCAGGAACCGTAAAAA
GGCCGCGTTGCTGGCGTTTTTCCATAGGCTCCGCCCCCCTGACGAGCATCACAAAAATCGACGCTCAAGT
CAGAGGTGGCGAAACCCGACAGGACTATAAAGATACCAGGCGTTTCCCCCTGGAAGCTCCCTCGTGCGCT
CTCCTGTTCCGACCCTGCCGCTTACCGGATACCTGTCCGCCTTTCTCCCTTCGGGAAGCGTGGCGCTTTC
TCATAGCTCACGCTGTAGGTATCTCAGTTCGGTGTAGGTCGTTCGCTCCAAGCTGGGCTGTGTGCACGAA
CCCCCCGTTCAGCCCGACCGCTGCGCCTTATCCGGTAACTATCGTCTTGAGTCCAACCCGGTAAGACACG
ACTTATCGCCACTGGCAGCAGCCACTGGTAACAGGATTAGCAGAGCGAGGTATGTAGGCGGTGCTACAGA
GTTCTTGAAGTGGTGGCCTAACTACGGCTACACTAGAAGAACAGTATTTGGTATCTGCGCTCTGCTGAAG
CCAGTTACCTTCGGAAAAAGAGTTGGTAGCTCTTGATCCGGCAAACAAACCACCGCTGGTAGCGGTGGTT
TTTTTGTTTGCAAGCAGCAGATTACGCGCAGAAAAAAAGGATCTCAAGAAGATCCTTTGATCTTTTCTAC
GGGGTCTGACGCTCAGTGGAACGAAAACTCACGTTAAGGGATTTTGGTCATGAGATTATCAAAAAGGATC
TTCACCTAGATCCTTTTAAATTAAAAATGAAGTTTTAAATCAATCTAAAGTATATATGAGTAAACTTGGT
CTGACAGTTACCAATGCTTAATCAGTGAGGCACCTATCTCAGCGATCTGTCTATTTCGTTCATCCATAGT
TGCCTGACTCCCCGTCGTGTAGATAACTACGATACGGGAGGGCTTACCATCTGGCCCCAGTGCTGCAATG
ATACCGCGAGACCCACGCTCACCGGCTCCAGATTTATCAGCAATAAACCAGCCAGCCGGAAGGGCCGAGC
GCAGAAGTGGTCCTGCAACTTTATCCGCCTCCATCCAGTCTATTAATTGTTGCCGGGAAGCTAGAGTAAG
TAGTTCGCCAGTTAATAGTTTGCGCAACGTTGTTGCCATTGCTACAGGCATCGTGGTGTCACGCTCGTCG
TTTGGTATGGCTTCATTCAGCTCCGGTTCCCAACGATCAAGGCGAGTTACATGATCCCCCATGTTGTGCA
AAAAAGCGGTTAGCTCCTTCGGTCCTCCGATCGTTGTCAGAAGTAAGTTGGCCGCAGTGTTATCACTCAT
GGTTATGGCAGCACTGCATAATTCTCTTACTGTCATGCCATCCGTAAGATGCTTTTCTGTGACTGGTGAG
TACTCAACCAAGTCATTCTGAGAATAGTGTATGCGGCGACCGAGTTGCTCTTGCCCGGCGTCAATACGGG
ATAATACCGCGCCACATAGCAGAACTTTAAAAGTGCTCATCATTGGAAAACGTTCTTCGGGGCGAAAACT
CTCAAGGATCTTACCGCTGTTGAGATCCAGTTCGATGTAACCCACTCGTGCACCCAACTGATCTTCAGCA
TCTTTTACTTTCACCAGCGTTTCTGGGTGAGCAAAAACAGGAAGGCAAAATGCCGCAAAAAAGGGAATAA
GGGCGACACGGAAATGTTGAATACTCATACTCTTCCTTTTTCAATATTATTGAAGCATTTATCAGGGTTA
TTGTCTCATGAGCGGATACATATTTGAATGTATTTAGAAAAATAAACAAATAGGGGTTCCGCGCACATTT
CCCCGAAAAGTGCCACCTGACGTC
